>Addgene plasmid #242082 | pNQ071 | addgene full sequence | sequence record 486429 | Addgene NGS Result
TGGCGAATGGG
[124 nt withheld, positions 12-135]
C
[91 nt withheld, positions 137-227]
A
[49 nt withheld, positions 229-277]
CCTTTGACGTTGGAGTCCACGTTCTTT
[37 nt withheld, positions 305-341]
ACCCTATCTCGGTCTATTCTTTTGATTTATAAGGGATTTTGCCGATTTCGGCCTATTGGTTAAAAAATGA
GCTGATTTAACAAAAATTTAACGCGAATTTTAACAAAATATTAACGCTTACAATTTAGGTGGCACTTTTC
GGGGAAATGTGCGCGGAACCCCTATTTGTTTATTTTTCTAAATACATTCAAATATGTATCCGCTCATGAG
ACAATAACCCTGATAAATGCTTCAATAATATTGAAAAAGGAAGAGTATGAGTATTCAACATTTCCGTGTC
GCCCTTATTCCCTTTTTTGCGGCATTTTGCCTTCCTGTTTTTGCTCACCCAGAAACGCTGGTGAAAGTAA
AAGATGCTGAAGATCAGTTGGGTGCACGAGTGGGTTACATCGAACTGGATCTCAACAGCGGTAAGATCCT
TGAGAGTTTTCGCCCCGAAGAACGTTTTCCAATGATGAGCACTTTTAAAGTTCTGCTATGTGGCGCGGTA
TTATCCCGTATTGACGCCGGGCAAGAGCAACTCGGTCGCCGCATACACTATTCTCAGAATGACTTGGTTG
AGTACTCACCAGTCACAGAAAAGCATCTTACGGATGGCATGACAGTAAGAGAATTATGCAGTGCTGCCAT
AACCATGAGTGATAACACTGCGGCCAACTTACTTCTGACAACGATCGGAGGACCGAAGGAGCTAACCGCT
TTTTTGCACAACATGGGGGATCATGTAACTCGCCTTGATCGTTGGGAACCGGAGCTGAATGAAGCCATAC
CAAACGACGAGCGTGACACCACGATGCCTGCAGCAATGGCAACAACGTTGCGCAAACTATTAACTGGCGA
ACTACTTACTCTAGCTTCCCGGCAACAATTAATAGACTGGATGGAGGCGGATAAAGTTGCAGGACCACTT
CTGCGCTCGGCCCTTCCGGCTGGCTGGTTTATTGCTGATAAATCTGGAGCCGGTGAGCGTGGGTCTCGCG
GTATCATTGCAGCACTGGGGCCAGATGGTAAGCCCTCCCGTATCGTAGTTATCTACACGACGGGGAGTCA
GGCAACTATGGATGAACGAAATAGACAGATCGCTGAGATAGGTGCCTCACTGATTAAGCATTGGTAACTG
TCAGACCAAGTTTACTCATATATACTTTAGATTGATTTAAAACTTCATTTTTAATTTAAAAGGATCTAGG
TGAAGATCCTTTTTGATAATCTCATGACCAAAATCCCTTAACGTGAGTTTTCGTTCCACTGAGCGTCAGA
CCCCGTAGAAAAGATCAAAGGATCTTCTTGAGATCCTTTTTTTCTGCGCGTAATCTGCTGCTTGCAAACA
AAAAAACCACCGCTACCAGCGGTGGTTTGTTTGCCGGATCAAGAGCTACCAACTCTTTTTCCGAAGGTAA
CTGGCTTCAGCAGAGCGCAGATACCAAATACTGTCCTTCTAGTGTAGCCGTAGTTAGGCCACCACTTCAA
GAACTCTGTAGCACCGCCTACATACCTCGCTCTGCTAATCCTGTTACCAGTGGCTGCTGCCAGTGGCGAT
AAGTCGTGTCTTACCGGGTTGGACTCAAGACGATAGTTACCGGATAAGGCGCAGCGGTCGGGCTGAACGG
GGGGTTCGTGCACACAGCCCAGCTTGGAGCGAACGACCTACACCGAACTGAGATACCTACAGCGTGAGCT
ATGAGAAAGCGCCACGCTTCCCGAAGGGAGAAAGGCGGACAGGTATCCGGTAAGCGGCAGGGTCGGAACA
GGAGAGCGCACGAGGGAGCTTCCAGGGGGAAACGCCTGGTATCTTTATAGTCCTGTCGGGTTTCGCCACC
TCTGACTTGAGCGTCGATTTTTGTGATGCTCGTCAGGGGGGCGGAGCCTATGGAAAAACGCCAGCAACGC
GGCCTTTTTACGGTTCCTGGCCTTTTGCTGGCCTTTTGCTCACATGTTCTTTCCTGCGTTATCCCCTGAT
TCTGTGGATAACCGTATTACCGCCTTTGAGTGAGCTGATACCGCTCGCCGCAGCCGAACGACCGAGCGCA
GCGAGTCAGTGAGCGAGGAAGCGGAAGAGCGCCTGATGCGGTATTTTCTCCTTACGCATCTGTGCGGTAT
TTCACACCGCAATGGTGCACTCTCAGTACAATCTGCTCTGATGCCGCATAGTTAAGCCAGTATACACTCC
GCTATCGCTACGTGACTGGGTCATGGCTGCGCCCCGACACCCGCCAACACCCGCTGACGCGCCCTGACGG
GCTTGTCTGCTCCCGGCATCCGCTTACAGACAAGCTGTGACCGTCTCCGGGAGCTGCATGTGTCAGAGGT
TTTCACCGTCATCACCGAAACGCGCGAGGCAGCTGCGGTAAAGCTCATCAGCGTGGTCGTGAAGCGATTC
ACAGATGTCTGCCTGTTCATCCGCGTCCAGCTCGTTGAGTTTCTCCAGAAGCGTTAATGTCTGGCTTCTG
ATAAAGCGGGCCATGTTAAGGGCGGTTTTTTCCTGTTTGGTCACTGATGCCTCCGTGTAAGGGGGATTTC
TGTTCATGGGGGTAATGATACCGATGAAACGAGAGAGGATGCTCACGATACGGGTTACTGATGATGAACA
TGCCCGGTTACTGGAACGTTGTGAGGGTAAACAACTGGCGGTATGGATGCGGCGGGACCAGAGAAAAATC
ACTCAGGGTCAATGCCAGCGCTTCGTTAATACAGATGTAGGTGTTCCACAGGGTAGCCAGCAGCATCCTG
CGATGCAGATCCGGAACATAATGGTGCAGGGCGCTGACTTCCGCGTTTCCAGACTTTACGAAACACGGAA
ACCGAAGACCATTCATGTTGTTGCTCAGGTCGCAGACGTTTTGCAGCAGCAGTCGCTTCACGTTCGCTCG
CGTATCGGTGATTCATTCTGCTAACCAGTAAGGCAACCCCGCCAGCCTAGCCGGGTCCTCAACGACAGGA
GCACGATCATGCGCACCCGTGGGGCCGCCATGCCGGCGATAATGGCCTGCTTCTCGCCGAAACGTTTGGT
GGCGGGACCAGTGACGAAGGCTTGAGCGAGGGCGTGCAAGATTCCGAATACCGCAAGCGACAGGCCGATC
ATCGTCGCGCTCCAGCGAAAGCGGTCCTCGCCGAAAATGACCCAGAGCGCTGCCGGCACCTGTCCTACGA
GTTGCATGATAAAGAAGACAGTCATAAGTGCGGCGACGATAGTCATGCCCCGCGCCCACCGGAAGGAGCT
GACTGGGTTGAAGGCTCTCAAGGGCATCGGTCGAGATCCCGGTGCCTAATGAGTGAGCTAACTTACATTA
ATTGCGTTGCGCTCACTGCCCGCTTTCCAGTCGGGAAACCTGTCGTGCCAGCTGCATTAATGAATCGGCC
AACGCGCGGGGAGAGGCGGTTTGCGTATTGGGCGCCAGGGTGGTTTTTCTTTTCACCAGTGAGACGGGCA
ACAGCTGATTGCCCTTCACCGCCTGGCCCTGAGAGAGTTGCAGCAAGCGGTCCACGCTGGTTTGCCCCAG
CAGGCGAAAATCCTGTTTGATGGTGGTTAACGGCGGGATATAACATGAGCTGTCTTCGGTATCGTCGTAT
CCCACTACCGAGATATCCGCACCAACGCGCAGCCCGGACTCGGTAATGGCGCGCATTGCGCCCAGCGCCA
TCTGATCGTTGGCAACCAGCATCGCAGTGGGAACGATGCCCTCATTCAGCATTTGCATGGTTTGTTGAAA
ACCGGACATGGCACTCCAGTCGCCTTCCCGTTCCGCTATCGGCTGAATTTGATTGCGAGTGAGATATTTA
TGCCAGCCAGCCAGACGCAGACGCGCCGAGACAGAACTTAATGGGCCCGCTAACAGCGCGATTTGCTGGT
GACCCAATGCGACCAGATGCTCCACGCCCAGTCGCGTACCGTCTTCATGGGAGAAAATAATACTGTTGAT
GGGTGTCTGGTCAGAGACATCAAGAAATAACGCCGGAACATTAGTGCAGGCAGCTTCCACAGCAATGGCA
TCCTGGTCATCCAGCGGATAGTTAATGATCAGCCCACTGACGCGTTGCGCGAGAAGATTGTGCACCGCCG
CTTTACAGGCTTCGACGCCGCTTCGTTCTACCATCGACACCACCACGCTGGCACCCAGTTGATCGGCGCG
AGATTTAATCGCCGCGACAATTTGCGACGGCGCGTGCAGGGCCAGACTGGAGGTGGCAACGCCAATCAGC
AACGACTGTTTGCCCGCCAGTTGTTGTGCCACGCGGTTGGGAATGTAATTCAGCTCCGCCATCGCCGCTT
CCACTTTTTCCCGCGTTTTCGCAGAAACGTGGCTGGCCTGGTTCACCACGCGGGAAACGGTCTGATAAGA
GACACCGGCATACTCTGCGACATCGTATAACGTTACTGGTTTCACATTCACCACCCTGAATTGACTCTCT
TCCGGGCGCTATCATGCCATACCGCGAAAGGTTTTGCGCCATTCGATGGTGTCCGGGATCTCGACGCTCT
CCCTTATGCGACTCCTGCATTAGGAAGCAGCCCAGTAGTAGGTTGAGGCCGTTGAGCACCGCCGCCGCAA
GGAATGGTGCATGCAAGGAGATGGCGCCCAACAGTCCCCCGGCCACGGGGCCTGCCACCATACCCACGCC
GAAACAAGCGCTCATGAGCCCGAAGTGGCGAGCCCGATCTTCCCCATCGGTGATGTCGGCGATATAGGCG
CCAGCAACCGCACCTGTGGCGCCGGTGATGCCGGCCACGATGCGTCCGGCGTAGAGGATCGAGATCTCGA
TCCCGCGAAATTAATACGACTCACTATAGGGGAATTGTGAGCGGATAACAATTCCCCTCTAGAAATAATT
TTGTTTAACTTTAAGAAGGAGATATACAT
[987 nt withheld, positions 5201-6187]
TAACCGGATCCCCGATCCGTGGACTTGTCAGCGACTGAGGAAACAGACCATGGATCCCCGATCCGTCGAC
TTGTCAGCGAGCTGAGGAACCCT
[4026 nt withheld, positions 6281-10306]
TAATTCTCGCTCAAACAGGTCACTGCTGTCGGGTTAAAACCCGGCAGCGGATTGTGCTAACTCCGACGGG
AGCAAATCCGTGAAAGATTTATTAAAGTTTCTGAAAGCGCAGACTAAAACCGAAGATAGCCTGGAATTTA
TTGCGAGCAAACTGGCGGAGTTTGATGCGATCAAAATTGCTCTGGCTTCGCCAGACATGATCCGTTCATG
GTCTTTCGGTGAAGTTAAAAAGCCGGAAACCATCAACTACCGTACGTTCAAACCAGAACGTGACGGCCTT
TTCTGCGCCCGTATCTTTGGGCCGGTAAAAGATTACGAGTGCCTGTGCGGTAAGTACAAGCGCCTGAAAC
ACCGTGGCGTCATCTGTGAGAAGTGCGGCGTTGAAGTGACCCAGACTAAAGTACGCCGTGAGCGTATGGG
CCACATCGAACTGGCTTCCCCGACTGCGCACATCTGGTTCCTGAAATCGCTGCCGTCCCGTATCGGTCTG
CTGCTCGATATGCCGCTGCGCGATATCGAACGCGTACTGTACTTTGAATCCTATGTGGTTATCGAAGGCG
GTATGACCAACCTGGAACGTCAGCAGATCCTGACTGAAGAGCAGTATCTGGACGCGCTGGAAGAGTTCGG
TGACGAATTCGACGCGAAGATGGGGGCGGAAGCAATCCAGGCTCTGCTGAAGAGCATGGATCTGGAGCAA
GAGTGCGAACAGCTGCGTGAAGAGCTGAACGAAACCAACTCCGAAACCAAGCGTAAAAAGCTGACCAAGC
GTATCAAACTGCTGGAAGCGTTCGTTCAGTCTGGTAACAAACCAGAGTGGATGATCCTGACCGTTCTGCC
GGTACTGCCGCCAGATCTGCGTCCGCTGGTTCCGCTGGATGGTGGTCGTTTCGCGACTTCTGACCTGAAC
GATCTGTATCGTCGCGTCATTAACCGTAACAACCGTCTGAAACGTCTGCTGGATCTGGCTGCGCCGGACA
TCATCGTACGTAACGAAAAACGTATGCTGCAGGAAGCGGTAGACGCCCTGCTGGATAACGGTCGTCGCGG
TCGTGCGATCACCGGTTCTAACAAGCGTCCTCTGAAATCTTTGGCCGACATGATCAAAGGTAAACAGGGT
CGTTTCCGTCAGAACCTGCTCGGTAAGCGTGTTGACTACTCCGGTCGTTCTGTAATCACCGTAGGTCCAT
ACCTGCGTCTGCATCAGTGCGGTCTGCCGAAGAAAATGGCACTGGAGCTGTTCAAACCGTTCATCTACGG
CAAGCTGGAACTGCGTGGTCTTGCTACCACCATTAAAGCTGCGAAGAAAATGGTTGAGCGCGAAGAAGCT
GTCGTTTGGGATATCCTGGACGAAGTTATCCGCGAACACCCGGTACTGCTGAACCGTGCACCGACTCTGC
ACCGTCTGGGTATCCAGGCATTTGAACCGGTACTGATCGAAGGTAAAGCTATCCAGCTGCACCCGCTGGT
TTGTGCGGCATATAACGCCGACTTCGATGGTGACCAGATGGCTGTTCACGTACCGCTGACGCTGGAAGCC
CAGCTGGAAGCGCGTGCGCTGATGATGTCTACCAACAACATCCTGTCCCCGGCGAACGGCGAACCAATCA
TCGTTCCGTCTCAGGACGTTGTACTGGGTCTGTACTACATGACCCGTGACTGTGTTAACGCCAAAGGCGA
AGGCATGGTGCTGACTGGCCCGAAAGAAGCAGAACGTCTGTATCGCTCTGGTCTGGCTTCTCTGCATGCG
CGCGTTAAAGTGCGTATCACCGAGTATGAAAAAGATGCTAACGGTGAATTAGTAGCGAAAACCAGCCTGA
AAGACACGACTGTTGGCCGTGCCATTCTGTGGATGATTGTACCGAAAGGTCTGCCTTACTCCATCGTCAA
CCAGGCGCTGGGTAAAAAAGCAATCTCCAAAATGCTGAACACCTGCTACCGCATTCTCGGTCTGAAACCG
ACCGTTATTTTTGCGGACCAGATCATGTACACCGGCTTCGCCTATGCAGCGCGTTCTGGTGCATCTGTTG
GTATCGATGACATGGTCATCCCGGAGAAGAAACACGAAATCATCTCCGAGGCAGAAGCAGAAGTTGCTGA
AATTCAGGAGCAGTTCCAGTCTGGTCTGGTAACTGCGGGCGAACGCTACAACAAAGTTATCGATATCTGG
GCTGCGGCGAACGATCGTGTATCCAAAGCGATGATGGATAACCTGCAAACTGAAACCGTGATTAACCGTG
ACGGTCAGGAAGAGAAGCAGGTTTCCTTCAACAGCATCTACATGATGGCCGACTCCGGTGCGCGTGGTTC
TGCGGCACAGATTCGTCAGCTTGCTGGTATGCGTGGTCTGATGGCGAAGCCGGATGGCTCCATCATCGAA
ACGCCAATCACCGCGAACTTCCGTGAAGGTCTGAACGTACTCCAGTACTTCATCTCCACCCACGGTGCTC
GTAAAGGTCTGGCGGATACCGCACTGAAAACTGCGAACTCCGGTTACCTGACTCGTCGTCTGGTTGACGT
GGCGCAGGACCTGGTGGTTACCGAAGACGATTGTGGTACCCATGAAGGTATCATGATGACTCCGGTTATC
GAGGGTGGTGACGTTAAAGAGCCGCTGCGCGATCGCGTACTGGGTCGTGTAACTGCTGAAGACGTTCTGA
AGCCGGGTACTGCTGATATCCTCGTTCCGCGCAACACGCTGCTGCACGAACAGTGGTGTGACCTGCTGGA
AGAGAACTCTGTCGACGCGGTTAAAGTACGTTCTGTTGTATCTTGTGACACCGACTTTGGTGTATGTGCG
CACTGCTACGGTCGTGACCTGGCGCGTGGCCACATCATCAACAAGGGTGAAGCAATCGGTGTTATCGCGG
CACAGTCCATCGGTGAACCGGGTACACAGCTGACCATGCGTACGTTCCACATCGGTGGTGCGGCATCTCG
TGCGGCTGCTGAATCCAGCATCCAAGTGAAAAACAAAGGTAGCATCAAGCTCAGCAACGTGAAGTCGGTT
GTGAACTCCAGCGGTAAACTGGTTATCACTTCCCGTAATACTGAACTGAAACTGATCGACGAATTCGGTC
GTACTAAAGAAAGCTACAAAGTACCTTACGGTGCGGTACTGGCGAAAGGCGATGGCGAACAGGTTGCTGG
CGGCGAAACCGTTGCAAACTGGGACCCGCACACCATGCCGGTTATCACCGAAGTAAGCGGTTTTGTACGC
TTTACTGACATGATCGACGGCCAGACCATTACGCGTCAGACCGACGAACTGACCGGTCTGTCTTCGCTGG
TGGTTCTGGATTCCGCAGAACGTACCGCAGGTGGTAAAGATCTGCGTCCGGCACTGAAAATCGTTGATGC
TCAGGGTAACGACGTTCTGATCCCAGGTACCGATATGCCAGCGCAGTACTTCCTGCCGGGTAAAGCGATT
GTTCAGCTGGAAGATGGCGTACAGATCAGCTCTGGTGACACCCTGGCGCGTATTCCGCAGGAATCCGGCG
GTACCAAGGACATCACCGGTGGTCTGCCGCGCGTTGCGGACCTGTTCGAAGCACGTCGTCCGAAAGAGCC
GGCAATCCTGGCTGAAATCAGCGGTATCGTTTCCTTCGGTAAAGAAACCAAAGGTAAACGTCGTCTGGTT
ATCACCCCGGTAGACGGTAGCGATCCGTACGAAGAGATGATTCCGAAATGGCGTCAGCTCAACGTGTTCG
AAGGTGAACGTGTAGAACGTGGTGACGTAATTTCCGACGGTCCGGAAGCGCCGCACGACATTCTGCGTCT
GCGTGGTGTTCATGCTGTTACTCGTTACATCGTTAACGAAGTACAGGACGTATACCGTCTGCAGGGCGTT
AAGATTAACGATAAACACATCGAAGTTATCGTTCGTCAGATGCTGCGTAAAGCTACCATCGTTAACGCGG
GTAGCTCCGACTTCCTGGAAGGCGAACAGGTTGAATACTCTCGCGTCAAGATCGCAAACCGCGAACTGGA
AGCGAACGGCAAAGTGGGTGCAACTTACTCCCGCGATCTGCTGGGTATCACCAAAGCGTCTCTGGCAACC
GAGTCCTTCATCTCCGCGGCATCGTTCCAGGAGACCACTCGCGTGCTGACCGAAGCAGCCGTTGCGGGCA
AACGCGACGAACTGCGCGGCCTGAAAGAGAACGTTATCGTGGGTCGTCTGATCCCGGCAGGTACCGGTTA
CGCGTACCACCAGGATCGTATGCGTCGCCGTGCTGCGGGTGAAGCTCCGGCTGCACCGCAGGTGACTGCA
GAAGACGCATCTGCCAGCCTGGCAGAACTGCTGAACGCAGGTCTGGGCGGTTCTGATAACGAGCTCGAGG
TGCACCATCACCATCACCATTAAGGCCTCAAATAACGTAAAAACCCGCTTCGGCGGGTTTTTTTATGGGG
GGAGTTTAGGGAAAGAGCATTTGTCAGAATAAGCTTCAATGACTGCAGACTTAAGAAGGAGATTAATGT
[273 nt withheld, positions 14786-15058]
TAAGCGGCCGCACTCGAGCACCACCACCACCACCACTGAGATCCGGCTGCTAACAAAGCCCGAAAGGAAG
CTGAGTTGGCTGCTGCCACCGCTGAGCAATAACTAGCATAACCCCTTGGGGCCTCTAAACGGGTCTTGAG
GGGTTTTTTGCTGAAAGGAGGAACTATATCCGGAT
Features (pLannotate 1.2.2; 23 found; start..end, strand, type, name):
     12..440     +  rep_origin     f1 ori (sequence partly withheld): f1 bacteriophage origin of replication; arrow indicates direction of (+) strand synthesis
    493..597     +  promoter       AmpR promoter: bla
    598..1458    +  CDS            AmpR: β-lactamase; bla; confers resistance to ampicillin, carbenicillin, and related antibiotics
   1629..2217    +  rep_origin     ori: high-copy-number ColE1/pMB1/pBR322/pUC origin of replication
   2403..2542    -  misc_feature   bom: basis of mobility region from pBR322
   2644..2835    -  CDS            rop: Rop protein, which maintains plasmids at low copy number; rop
   2852..3232    +  CDS            YPB1_ECOLX: Protein predicted: Swiss-Prot protein existence level 4. From Escherichia coli.
   3304..3595    -  CDS            TcR (fragment): tetracycline efflux protein; tet; confers resistance to tetracycline
   3610..3631    -  protein_bind   CAP binding site: CAP binding activates transcription in the presence of cAMP. E. coli catabolite activator protein
   3644..4726    -  CDS            lacI: lac repressor; lacI; The lac repressor binds to the lac operator to inhibit transcription in E. coli. This inhibition can be relieved by adding lactose or isopropyl-β-D-thiogalactopyranoside (IPTG).
   4727..4804    -  promoter       lacI promoter: lacI
   4812..5091    -  CDS            TcR (fragment): tetracycline efflux protein; tet; confers resistance to tetracycline
   5113..5131    +  promoter       T7 promoter: promoter for bacteriophage T7 RNA polymerase
   5132..5156    +  protein_bind   lac operator: The lac repressor binds to the lac operator to inhibit transcription in E. coli. This inhibition can be relieved by adding lactose or isopropyl-β-D-thiogalactopyranoside (IPTG). lac repressor encoded by lacI
   5171..5193    +  RBS            RBS: efficient ribosome binding site from bacteriophage T7 gene 10 (Olins and Rangwala, 1989)
   5201..6187    +  CDS            rpoA (sequence withheld): RPOA_ECO24 - Experimental evidence at protein level: Swiss-Prot protein existence level 1. DNA-dependent RNA polymerase catalyzes the transcription of DNA into RNA using the four ribonucleoside triphosphates as substrates. From Escherichia coli O139:H28 (strain E24377A / ETEC).
   6281..10306   +  CDS            rpoB (sequence withheld): RPOB_ECO24 - Experimental evidence at protein level: Swiss-Prot protein existence level 1. DNA-dependent RNA polymerase catalyzes the transcription of DNA into RNA using the four ribonucleoside triphosphates as substrates. From Escherichia coli O139:H28 (strain E24377A / ETEC).
  10389..14639   +  CDS            rpoC: RPOC_ECO24 - Experimental evidence at protein level: Swiss-Prot protein existence level 1. DNA-dependent RNA polymerase catalyzes the transcription of DNA into RNA using the four ribonucleoside triphosphates as substrates. From Escherichia coli O139:H28 (strain E24377A / ETEC).
  14649..14666   +  CDS            6xHis: 6xHis affinity tag
  14786..15061   +  CDS            RNAP ω (sequence partly withheld): DNA-directed RNA polymerase subunit omega; E. coli rpoZ; promotes RNA polymerase assembly
  15077..15094   +  CDS            9xHis (fragment): 9xHis affinity tag
  15104..15153   +  CDS            SET1 (fragment): solubility-enhancement tag derived from T7 phage gene 10B
  15161..15208   +  terminator     T7 terminator: transcription terminator for bacteriophage T7 RNA polymerase
