[The description below was written by a language model from this plasmid's Addgene catalogue record and pLannotate feature annotations shown in this document.]
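Description:
pNQ071 is a 15.2 kb bacterial expression plasmid built on the pVS10 backbone for overproduction of the complete Escherichia coli RNA polymerase core enzyme. It is propagated in E. coli through a ColE1/pMB1-type origin and selected with ampicillin via the β-lactamase gene. The record lists it as high copy, although the annotation also detects pBR322-derived bom and rop elements (rop normally moderates copy number) and remnants of the tetracycline resistance gene. An f1 origin is also present.

The payload is a polycistronic cassette driven by a T7 promoter with an adjacent lac operator and a T7 gene 10 ribosome binding site. A plasmid-borne lacI gene supplies repressor, so expression is IPTG-inducible in hosts that provide T7 RNA polymerase. Downstream lie, in order, rpoA (α), rpoB (β), rpoC (β′) carrying a C-terminal 6xHis tag, and rpoZ (ω), followed by a T7 terminator. Co-expressing all four subunits from one plasmid lets the enzyme assemble in the cell, and the histidine tag on β′ allows affinity purification of the complex. Short fragments annotated as a His tag and a T7 gene 10B-derived sequence after rpoZ appear to be vector remnants, and the record does not say whether they are fused to ω.

The distinguishing modification is a ybbR peptide tag inserted near the N-terminus of β′, between residues E15 and E16. This tag is not annotated separately in the feature table. The ybbR tag is a substrate for Sfp phosphopantetheinyl transferase, which enables site-specific covalent attachment of fluorophores or other probes. This is consistent with the associated work on tracking transcription–translation coupling in real time, although the record itself does not describe the labelling scheme.
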