Addgene plasmid #242082: pNQ071
Purpose: Expresses E. coli RNAP (gene inserts: rpoA-rpoB-Nter-ybbR-rpoC-6xHis and rpoZ)
Depositing lab: Olivier Duss. Depositing organization: European Molecular Biology Laboratory (EMBL), Heidelberg. Publication: Tracking transcription-translation coupling in real time. Qureshi NS, Duss O. Nature. 2025 Jan;637(8045):487-495. doi: 10.1038/s41586-024-08308-w. Epub 2024 Dec 4. PubMed 39633055.
Backbone
  Vector backbone: pVS10
  Vector type: Bacterial Expression
Growth in bacteria
  Bacterial resistance: Ampicillin, 100 μg/mL
  Growth temperature: 37°C
  Growth strain: DH5alpha
  Copy number: High Copy
Gene/Insert
  Gene/Insert name: rpoA-rpoB-Nter-ybbR-rpoC-6xHis and rpoZ
  Species: E. coli
  Mutation: ybbR-peptide tag inserted between E15 and E16 in rpoC
  Tag / fusion protein: His6 (C terminal on insert)
Terms and licenses: Academic/Nonprofit Terms; Industry Terms: Not Available to Industry
How to cite: pNQ071 was a gift from Olivier Duss (Addgene plasmid # 242082 ; http://n2t.net/addgene:242082 ; RRID:Addgene_242082)
